>Addgene plasmid #192263 | etnppl-pGEMtEasy | addgene full sequence | sequence record 380514 | Addgene NGS Result
GTATTGGGCGCTCTTCCGCTTCCTCGCTCACTGACTCGCTGCGCTCGGTCGTTCGGCTGCGGCGAGCGGT
ATCAGCTCACTCAAAGGCGGTAATACGGTTATCCACAGAATCAGGGGATAACGCAGGAAAGAACATGTGA
GCAAAAGGCCAGCAAAAGGCCAGGAACCGTAAAAAGGCCGCGTTGCTGGCGTTTTTCCATAGGCTCCGCC
CCCCTGACGAGCATCACAAAAATCGACGCTCAAGTCAGAGGTGGCGAAACCCGACAGGACTATAAAGATA
CCAGGCGTTTCCCCCTGGAAGCTCCCTCGTGCGCTCTCCTGTTCCGACCCTGCCGCTTACCGGATACCTG
TCCGCCTTTCTCCCTTCGGGAAGCGTGGCGCTTTCTCATAGCTCACGCTGTAGGTATCTCAGTTCGGTGT
AGGTCGTTCGCTCCAAGCTGGGCTGTGTGCACGAACCCCCCGTTCAGCCCGACCGCTGCGCCTTATCCGG
TAACTATCGTCTTGAGTCCAACCCGGTAAGACACGACTTATCGCCACTGGCAGCAGCCACTGGTAACAGG
ATTAGCAGAGCGAGGTATGTAGGCGGTGCTACAGAGTTCTTGAAGTGGTGGCCTAACTACGGCTACACTA
GAAGAACAGTATTTGGTATCTGCGCTCTGCTGAAGCCAGTTACCTTCGGAAAAAGAGTTGGTAGCTCTTG
ATCCGGCAAACAAACCACCGCTGGTAGCGGTGGTTTTTTTGTTTGCAAGCAGCAGATTACGCGCAGAAAA
AAAGGATCTCAAGAAGATCCTTTGATCTTTTCTACGGGGTCTGACGCTCAGTGGAACGAAAACTCACGTT
AAGGGATTTTGGTCATGAGATTATCAAAAAGGATCTTCACCTAGATCCTTTTAAATTAAAAATGAAGTTT
TAAATCAATCTAAAGTATATATGAGTAAACTTGGTCTGACAGTTACCAATGCTTAATCAGTGAGGCACCT
ATCTCAGCGATCTGTCTATTTCGTTCATCCATAGTTGCCTGACTCCCCGTCGTGTAGATAACTACGATAC
GGGAGGGCTTACCATCTGGCCCCAGTGCTGCAATGATACCGCGAGACCCACGCTCACCGGCTCCAGATTT
ATCAGCAATAAACCAGCCAGCCGGAAGGGCCGAGCGCAGAAGTGGTCCTGCAACTTTATCCGCCTCCATC
CAGTCTATTAATTGTTGCCGGGAAGCTAGAGTAAGTAGTTCGCCAGTTAATAGTTTGCGCAACGTTGTTG
CCATTGCTACAGGCATCGTGGTGTCACGCTCGTCGTTTGGTATGGCTTCATTCAGCTCCGGTTCCCAACG
ATCAAGGCGAGTTACATGATCCCCCATGTTGTGCAAAAAAGCGGTTAGCTCCTTCGGTCCTCCGATCGTT
GTCAGAAGTAAGTTGGCCGCAGTGTTATCACTCATGGTTATGGCAGCACTGCATAATTCTCTTACTGTCA
TGCCATCCGTAAGATGCTTTTCTGTGACTGGTGAGTACTCAACCAAGTCATTCTGAGAATAGTGTATGCG
GCGACCGAGTTGCTCTTGCCCGGCGTCAATACGGGATAATACCGCGCCACATAGCAGAACTTTAAAAGTG
CTCATCATTGGAAAACGTTCTTCGGGGCGAAAACTCTCAAGGATCTTACCGCTGTTGAGATCCAGTTCGA
TGTAACCCACTCGTGCACCCAACTGATCTTCAGCATCTTTTACTTTCACCAGCGTTTCTGGGTGAGCAAA
AACAGGAAGGCAAAATGCCGCAAAAAAGGGAATAAGGGCGACACGGAAATGTTGAATACTCATACTCTTC
CTTTTTCAATATTATTGAAGCATTTATCAGGGTTATTGTCTCATGAGCGGATACATATTTGAATGTATTT
AGAAAAATAAACAAATAGGGGTTCCGCGCACATTTCCCCGAAAAGTGCCACCTGATGCGGTGTGAAATAC
CGCACAGATGCGTAAGGAGAAAATACCGCATCAGGAAATTGTAAGCGTTAATATTTTGTTAAAATTCGCG
TTAAATTTTTGTTAAATCAGCTCATTTTTTAACCAATAGGCCGAAATCGGCAAAATCCCTTATAAATCAA
AAGAATAGACCGAGATAGGGT
[37 nt withheld, positions 2122-2158]
AAAGAACGTGGACTCCAACGTCAAAGG
[49 nt withheld, positions 2186-2234]
T
[91 nt withheld, positions 2236-2326]
G
[124 nt withheld, positions 2328-2451]
CCATTCGCCATTCAGGCTGCGCAACTGTTGGGAAGGGCGATCGGTGCGGGCCTCTTCGCTATTACGCCAG
CTGGCGAAAGGGGGATGTGCTGCAAGGCGATTAAGTTGGGTAACGCCAGGGTTTTCCCAGTCACGACGTT
GTAAAACGACGGCCAGTGAATTGTAATACGACTCACTATAGGGCGAATTGGGCCCGACGTCGCATGCTCC
CGGCCGCCATGGCGGCCGCGGGAATTCGATTAGTGACCTCCGATACCCAGGGCAGGAGGCACAGGAGGGG
AGAAAAAAAATCCTTTGCAGCGTCCCAGGTTACAGAGGGAGGAACATTCATTGACTTGAAGGGTGCAGCG
GTCATGTGCGAGCTCTATAGCAAGCAGGACACCCTGGCGCTGAGGGAGAGGCACATCGGGCCCTCGTGCA
AAATTTTCTTTGCCGCGGATCCCATCAAAATAATGCGAGCCCAGGGGCAGTACATGTTTGATGAGAAAGG
CGAACGGTACTTAGACTGCATCAACAACGTGGCGCATGTGGGACACTGTCACCCAGAAGTGGTCAAAGCT
GCCGCGAAACAGATGGAATTACTAAATACAAATTCTCGCTTCCTCCACGACAACATCATTGAGTTTGCCA
AGCGCCTTACTGCCACCCTGCCTCAGGAGCTCTCCGTTTGCTACTTCACAAACTCCGGATCCGAAGCCAA
TGACTTAGCCTTACGTCTGGCACGGCAGTTCCGAGGCCACCAGGATGTGATCACCCTTGACCATGCTTAC
CACGGCCACCTGTCGTCATTAATTGAGATCAGTCCTTATAAGTTTCAGAAGGGCAAAGATGTCAAGAGGG
AAACTGTACATGTGGCACCAGCTCCAGACACTTACAGAGGGAAATACAGAGAGGACCACGAAGACCCATC
CACTGCATATGCCGACGAGGTGAAGAAGATCATTGAAGAGGCTCACAGCAGCGGAAGGAAGATTGCTGCC
TTTATTGCTGAATCCATGCAGAGTTGTGGTGGACAAATTATTCCTCCAGCAGGCTACTTCCAGAAAGTGG
CTGAACACATTCACAAAGCAGGAGGTGTGTTCATTGCTGACGAAGTTCAAGTAGGCTTTGGCAGAGTTGG
GAGGTACTTCTGGAGCTTCCAGATGTATGGTGAAGACTTCGTTCCAGACATCGTCACCATGGGGAAACCT
ATGGGCAACGGTCACCCGATATCCTGTGTGGTGACAACCAAAGAAATTGCAGAAGCCTTCAGCAGCTCGG
GCATGGAATATTTCAATACGTATGGAGGAAATCCAGTGTCTTGTGCAGTTGGCTTGGCTGTGCTGGATGT
AATTGAAAAGGAGAACCTTCAAGGGAATGCTGTCAGAGTGGGGACCTATCTCATGGAGCTGCTGAGTGAA
CAGAAGGCTAAGCATCCCTTGATAGGGGACATCAGAGGTGTCGGCCTTTTTATCGGCATCGATTTGGTGA
AGGACCGTGAGAAAAGAACACCTGCGACAGCTGAAGCACAGCACATCATCTACGAGATGAAAGGAAAGGG
GGTACTTCTCAGTGCCGATGGCCCTCACAGGAACGTGCTGAAAATAAAACCACCCATGTGCTTCACGGAA
GACGATGCAAAGTTCCTGGTGGACCACCTTGACGGCATTTTAACAGTTTTAGAAGAAGCCATGGACTCCA
AGAGTGGAACTGTGTTCTCTGAGAACACAGCTTACAGAACAAAGATGCCTAAGGAAATACAAGTGGAATT
GCCCAACCTTAGTGCCACCGAGGCCAGAGAAATCCCCAGGGGAAAGAGAAATGGTGTATGCTCAGACCAG
CAAGCCCTGCTCAGCAAAAGACTCAAGACATGAGAGCTGAGTGCTAAACAGTGGATAAATATCCAGGAAC
ACAGTGTGCAAGTGGATGCAATCACTAGTGAATTCGCGGCCGCCTGCAGGTCGACCATATGGGAGAGCTC
CCAACGCGTTGGATGCATAGCTTGAGTATTCTATAGTGTCACCTAAATAGCTTGGCGTAATCATGGTCAT
AGCTGTTTCCTGTGTGAAATTGTTATCCGCTCACAATTCCACACAACATACGAGCCGGAAGCATAAAGTG
TAAAGCCTGGGGTGCCTAATGAGTGAGCTAACTCACATTAATTGCGTTGCGCTCACTGCCCGCTTTCCAG
TCGGGAAACCTGTCGTGCCAGCTGCATTAATGAATCGGCCAACGCGCGGGGAGAGGCGGTTTGC
Features (pLannotate 1.2.2; 14 found; start..end, strand, type, name):
    194..782     -  rep_origin     ori: high-copy-number ColE1/pMB1/pBR322/pUC origin of replication
    953..1813    -  CDS            AmpR: β-lactamase; bla; confers resistance to ampicillin, carbenicillin, and related antibiotics
   1814..1918    -  promoter       AmpR promoter: bla
   1945..1995    +  misc_feature   bom (fragment): basis of mobility region from pBR322
   2023..2451    -  rep_origin     f1 ori (sequence partly withheld): f1 bacteriophage origin of replication; arrow indicates direction of (+) strand synthesis
   2455..2612    -  CDS            lacZα (fragment): LacZα fragment of β-galactosidase; lacZ fragment
   2615..2633    +  promoter       T7 promoter: promoter for bacteriophage T7 RNA polymerase
   2805..4301    +  CDS            Etnppl: AT2L1_MOUSE - Also known as Agxt2l1. Experimental evidence at transcript level: Swiss-Prot protein existence level 2. Catalyzes the pyridoxal-phosphate-dependent breakdown of phosphoethanolamine, converting it to ammonia, inorganic phosphate and acetaldehyde. From Mus musculus (Mouse).
   4367..4429    -  CDS            VESPI_VESMG (fragment): Experimental evidence at protein level: Swiss-Prot protein existence level 1. Shows contractile activity on isolated ileum smooth muscle. From Vespa magnifica (Hornet).
   4441..4459    -  promoter       SP6 promoter: promoter for bacteriophage SP6 RNA polymerase
   4501..4517    -  protein_bind   lac operator: The lac repressor binds to the lac operator to inhibit transcription in E. coli. This inhibition can be relieved by adding lactose or isopropyl-β-D-thiogalactopyranoside (IPTG). lac repressor encoded by lacI
   4525..4555    -  promoter       lac promoter: promoter for the E. coli lac operon
   4570..4591    -  protein_bind   CAP binding site: CAP binding activates transcription in the presence of cAMP. E. coli catabolite activator protein
   4604..11      -  CDS            lacI (fragment) (across the origin): lac repressor; lacI; The lac repressor binds to the lac operator to inhibit transcription in E. coli. This inhibition can be relieved by adding lactose or isopropyl-β-D-thiogalactopyranoside (IPTG).
