[The description below was written by a language model from this plasmid's Addgene catalogue record and pLannotate feature annotations shown in this document.]
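Description:
etnppl-pGEMtEasy is a small bacterial cloning plasmid (about 4.7 kb) in which a mouse Etnppl (ethanolamine phosphate phospholyase, also known as Agxt2l1) cDNA fragment of roughly 1.7 kb has been placed in the pGEM-T Easy backbone. It replicates in E. coli at high copy from a ColE1/pUC-type origin and is selected with ampicillin through the β-lactamase gene and its native promoter. The backbone also carries an f1 phage origin, which allows single-stranded DNA production, and the lac promoter/operator and lacZα region surrounding the cloning site. The lacZα region is now interrupted by the insert, as expected for a vector designed for blue/white screening.

The insert contains the annotated Etnppl open reading frame (about 1.5 kb) along with some flanking transcript sequence. Etnppl encodes a pyridoxal-phosphate-dependent enzyme that breaks down phosphoethanolamine to ammonia, inorganic phosphate and acetaldehyde. The insert lies between opposing T7 and SP6 phage promoters, with the coding strand in the same orientation as T7. In vitro transcription from T7 would therefore give sense RNA, and transcription from SP6 would give antisense RNA. A short annotated match to a hornet peptide next to the SP6 promoter is almost certainly a spurious hit in polylinker or flanking sequence rather than a real element.

Although the plasmid is catalogued as a bacterial expression vector, it has no dedicated protein-expression cassette for the insert. The record states only that the mouse sequence is inserted in the vector, and the cloning method is not recorded. The associated work concerns Etnppl as an astrocyte marker, so use as a template for riboprobes or as a cDNA source for subcloning is plausible, but the record does not say so.
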