Addgene plasmid #192263: etnppl-pGEMtEasy
Purpose: Mouse Etnppl sequence is inserted in pGEM-T Easy vector.
Depositing lab: Toshihide Yamashita. Depositing organization: The University of Osaka. Publication: Utilization of ethanolamine phosphate phospholyase as a unique astrocytic marker. Tsujioka H, Yamashita T. Front Cell Neurosci. 2023 Jan 30;17:1097512. doi: 10.3389/fncel.2023.1097512. eCollection 2023. PubMed 36794261.
Backbone
  Vector backbone: pGEM-T Easy Vector
  Backbone manufacturer: Promega
  Backbone size w/o insert (bp): 3015
  Total vector size (bp): 4683
  Vector type: Bacterial Expression
Growth in bacteria
  Bacterial resistance: Ampicillin, 100 μg/mL
  Growth temperature: 37°C
  Growth strain: DH5alpha
  Copy number: High Copy
Gene/Insert
  Gene/Insert name: ethanolamine phosphate phospholyase (alt names: Etnppl; Agxt2l1)
  Species: M. musculus (mouse)
  Insert size (bp): 1668
  GenBank ID: NM_027907.3
  Entrez Gene: Etnppl (a.k.a. 1300019H02Rik, Agxt2l1)
  Cloning method: Unknown
  Sequencing primers: 5′ GTTGTAAAACGACGGCCAGT; 3′ GGAAACAGCTATGACCATGA
Terms and licenses: Academic/Nonprofit Terms; Industry Terms: Not Available to Industry
How to cite: etnppl-pGEMtEasy was a gift from Toshihide Yamashita (Addgene plasmid # 192263 ; http://n2t.net/addgene:192263 ; RRID:Addgene_192263)
